Addgene plasmid #205004: pRvCAHS3-mEGFP-NLS
Purpose: The vector contains 1kbp of the upstream and downstream regions of the cahs3 gene from Ramazzottius varieornatus, with the mEGFP gene with NLS sequence positioned in between.
Depositing lab: Kazuharu Arakawa. Publication: In vivo expression vector derived from anhydrobiotic tardigrade genome enables live imaging in Eutardigrada. Tanaka S, Aoki K, Arakawa K. Proc Natl Acad Sci U S A. 2023 Jan 31;120(5):e2216739120. doi: 10.1073/pnas.2216739120. Epub 2023 Jan 24. PubMed 36693101.
Backbone
  Vector backbone: pCAGGS
  Backbone size w/o insert (bp): 2021
  Vector type: Tardigrade expression
Growth in bacteria
  Bacterial resistance: Ampicillin, 100 μg/mL
  Growth temperature: 37°C
  Growth strain: DH5alpha
  Copy number: High Copy
Gene/Insert
  Gene/Insert name: mEGFP-NLS flanked by 1kbp upstream and downstream of the cahs3 gene from Ramazzottius varieornatus
  Species: Ramazzottius varieornatus, Tardigrade
  Insert size (bp): 1000
  Cloning method: Ligation Independent Cloning
Terms and licenses: Academic/Nonprofit Terms; Industry Terms: Not Available to Industry
How to cite: pRvCAHS3-mEGFP-NLS was a gift from Kazuharu Arakawa (Addgene plasmid # 205004 ; http://n2t.net/addgene:205004 ; RRID:Addgene_205004)
