[The description below was written by a language model from this plasmid's Addgene catalogue record and pLannotate feature annotations shown in this document.]
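Description:
pRvCAHS3-mEGFP-NLS is a tardigrade expression vector built on a minimal portion of the pCAGGS backbone (about 2 kb), with a total sequenced length of roughly 4.8 kb. It is maintained in E. coli as a high-copy plasmid through a ColE1/pUC-type origin of replication and is selected with ampicillin via the β-lactamase gene and its native bla promoter. Only a very short remnant of the CMV enhancer from pCAGGS is detected, so the usual CAG promoter does not appear to be part of the expression unit. A small lacI fragment is also annotated as backbone residue.

The payload is a reporter cassette in which the coding sequence of monomeric EGFP, a constitutively fluorescent green protein, is fused to a nuclear localisation signal. It sits between about 1 kb of genomic sequence from upstream and about 1 kb from downstream of the cahs3 gene of the anhydrobiotic tardigrade Ramazzottius varieornatus. The upstream region, which occupies the space before the mEGFP annotation, is presumably there to supply the native promoter and 5' regulatory elements. The downstream region presumably supplies 3' untranslated and termination signals. The automated annotation does not label these flanks or the NLS, though it flags a reverse-strand fragment resembling a CAHS-family (cytosolic abundant heat soluble) protein within the downstream region, possibly part of a neighbouring gene. The catalogue's insert size of 1000 bp seems to describe one flank rather than the whole cassette. The construct is intended for in vivo expression and live imaging in tardigrades, where the nuclear-targeted fluorescence should mark the cells in which the cahs3 regulatory sequences are active.
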