Features (pLannotate 1.2.2; 7 found; start..end, strand, type, name):
     15..35      +  enhancer       CMV enhancer (fragment): human cytomegalovirus immediate early enhancer
   1036..1746    +  CDS            mEGFP: mEGFP is a basic (constitutively fluorescent) green fluorescent protein published in 2002, derived from Aequorea victoria. It has moderate acid sensitivity.
   2635..2775    -  CDS            CAHS 89226 (fragment): CAHS5_HYPDU - Protein inferred from homology: Swiss-Prot protein existence level 3. Cytosolic heat soluble protein acting as a molecular shield in water-deficient condition (PubMed:28306513). Tardigrade-specific intrinsically disordered proteins (TDPs) are essential for desiccation tolerance by forming non-crystalline amorphous solids upon desiccation, and this vitrified state mirrors their protective capabilities (PubMed:28306513). From Hypsibius dujardini (Water bear) (Macrobiotus dujardini).
   2783..2837    -  CDS            lacI (fragment): lac repressor; lacI; The lac repressor binds to the lac operator to inhibit transcription in E. coli. This inhibition can be relieved by adding lactose or isopropyl-β-D-thiogalactopyranoside (IPTG).
   3020..3608    -  rep_origin     ori: high-copy-number ColE1/pMB1/pBR322/pUC origin of replication
   3779..4639    -  CDS            AmpR: β-lactamase; bla; confers resistance to ampicillin, carbenicillin, and related antibiotics
   4640..4744    -  promoter       AmpR promoter: bla
>Addgene plasmid #205004 | pRvCAHS3-mEGFP-NLS | addgene full sequence | sequence record 405181 | Addgene NGS Result
CACCTGGGTCGATCGACATTGATTATTGACTAGTTGTTCTCGGGAATCCACCCCCTCGATTTCTACGAAT
TCTTCTTTGTAAAATCCCCAAGGACCATCTTCTTGCTTTCTTTTCCGGTACTGATAGCTCAAAGGTGCTG
CTGCATAGTGGCCGTGTTGCCGGTGCGATGGCGGAGCTGACCGTGTGATAAAAAAATCGTAAAATAATCC
TGGTTAAACATGCATCACTATTATTCTAAAACTCTTCCTTCTTCCCGCTTTTTGTGTTTCAAGTGGATCT
TGAGCAAAAAAAACAAAAGACTTTGTTACTGGTGCTGGACATCAGCCAAGCTTCAAAAGTCGCGTTACTT
ACATACGAAATTCACAATTTTGACGCAAAAAACGGCAAATTTCCACTGAAAGACCTATATAATAACGTCC
ACTTCGTTGAATTGTTTGCTGACGTTCTTAGTGTTCGAAGAGAATATTTCGGTGGAATGCGGTTTTCTTT
GGCAATATGCGCGAAAAACCTTTATTCTGTTTGCTATTCGCACCTATCGATAGTGAACGACACATCTCTT
GTAAACATCGCCTTCAACCTATACGGGCTGTTATTCTTCTTCTTAAGTAATGAGTCAAGCTTTGGAAATA
CCAGACGGCTCGCCGCTCGAGTCGACAAGCATATTCTCATGACATATTGCCGTCTGTACGACAGGCCACT
CGCATTCTTTTCCAGGCGTACAGCCGGTTTTTGCCGTGGATTAACTCTCATAGGACCTCTCACGCTGGTG
ATATCAGGAAATCACACCACACAAGCTGTTGTTATCGCGCTTTGATGATCACTACCTGTACAACTCGCAG
CATTTTCCGTCGGGAAAAAGCCTGGCAGAAAGTTCAGCTGAGCACACAAGACGACGACGACGACGACGAC
GACGACGACGATAAAACTTGCCGACTGTGTCAGTTCAGCTTCACACTATTCCCGTGTACTTTGCAGCACT
TACCCAGCTCTTGTTTATTCTTTCGCAGCCTTTCGCTAACGCCCTGTCGCAAACCATGGTGAGCAAGGGC
GAGGAGCTGTTCACCGGGGTGGTGCCCATCCTGGTCGAGCTGGACGGCGACGTAAACGGCCACAAGTTCA
GCGTGTCCGGCGAGGGCGAGGGCGATGCCACCTACGGCAAGCTGACCCTGAAGTTCATCTGCACCACCGG
CAAGCTGCCCGTGCCCTGGCCCACCCTCGTGACCACCCTGACCTACGGCGTGCAGTGCTTCAGCCGCTAC
CCCGACCACATGAAGCAGCACGACTTCTTCAAGTCCGCCATGCCCGAAGGCTACGTCCAGGAGCGCACCA
TCTTCTTCAAGGACGACGGCAACTACAAGACCCGCGCCGAGGTGAAGTTCGAGGGCGACACCCTGGTGAA
CCGCATCGAGCTGAAGGGCATCGACTTCAAGGAGGACGGCAACATCCTGGGGCACAAGCTGGAGTACAAC
TACAACAGCCACAACGTCTATATCATGGCCGACAAGCAGAAGAACGGCATCAAGGTGAACTTCAAGATCC
GCCACAACATCGAGGACGGCAGCGTGCAGCTCGCCGACCACTACCAGCAGAACACCCCCATCGGCGACGG
CCCCGTGCTGCTGCCCGACAACCACTACCTGAGCACCCAGTCCAAGCTTAGCAAAGACCCCAACGAGAAG
CGCGATCACATGGTCCTGCTGGAGTTCGTGACCGCCGCCGGGATCACTCTCGGCATGGACGAGCTGTCTA
GACCAAAGAAAAAGAGAAAAGTATAAATTTGCTCATAACCACACCATCATACAATTTTTCACCATTTCTA
AAAAGAAAATGTTTTCGTCCAGTCTTTTGTGCACTCTGAAATGTCATATCATGAATAACTTCAGTTTTAG
CGCCGCAAGGAAAATGTGAGACGGTTAATATCACGAACGCCGGTAAACAATATTCGTGGTCAATAAAACG
ATTAATTTCTACATCAGTCATGCTTTCTTCCGTGCACTGCTTTAAACAAGGCAAACCGATTTCTAACGGA
AGAATGTACTATTACCTCTGCTGAACTGTGGCCCCCACGACTTTTCTTTGTGGAATTTACCGTAAACGTT
GAGTGCGGTACTCAATATTCAAGAAAATACTCCATGCGTGCACATATTACGTAAGAATGACTTCTCGACC
ATTGTCTAAAAGTCACTGGCGCATATGTGCAGTACCCTGACCATTGCAAGACAGGCAGATTGCATGCTGT
GCTGGTGATCGCCCAGGGCTGTTTTTTGTTTACTGTCACAGACCGCGACTGCCTTCGCAATGACTGATCC
CTCCCACCGAAGTAAACATAATTATGACCACAAAATCGAGTTTTATTACATGTCACAAAAGTGGCTGCAG
AAGATCTCACAGATTATGACAACTCATCGTAAAATTATTATCAAAGTTCAAATTCGCGGAGCAAAATGGC
TCACCAGATAACTATGCTAAGATCAGACTTGGTAGCATACTCAGTGGATATGTCTTGTCAAAGTGGGGTC
CACGGATTCCGCATTTGTCACAGTAGTTGTGCGTGTGGTGGTCACACCAGTGGTCAGATCGCTGCCTACG
CCCCCTGTAGTCGTCCCTTGAGTCATCCCAAGGACTCTTTCATCCGGAACCAAATCGGCTTGACGCTTGT
CTTTGAAATTCATGCCGGGGTCCTCGCCACCTTGGTCTTCGCGGACATCTACAGAAACGACGTTTCCGTC
TCCGTCGACATGCGCCTTCTCCACCCGCTCATACTTTACCTCCTTTGGATCCGCTGCATTAATGAATCGG
CCAACGCGCGGGGAGAGGCGGTTTGCGTATTGGGCGCTCTTCCGCTTCCTCGCTCACTGACTCGCTGCGC
TCGGTCGTTCGGCTGCGGCGAGCGGTATCAGCTCACTCAAAGGCGGTAATACGGTTATCCACAGAATCAG
GGGATAACGCAGGAAAGAACATGTGAGCAAAAGGCCAGCAAAAGGCCAGGAACCGTAAAAAGGCCGCGTT
GCTGGCGTTTTTCCATAGGCTCCGCCCCCCTGACGAGCATCACAAAAATCGACGCTCAAGTCAGAGGTGG
CGAAACCCGACAGGACTATAAAGATACCAGGCGTTTCCCCCTGGAAGCTCCCTCGTGCGCTCTCCTGTTC
CGACCCTGCCGCTTACCGGATACCTGTCCGCCTTTCTCCCTTCGGGAAGCGTGGCGCTTTCTCATAGCTC
ACGCTGTAGGTATCTCAGTTCGGTGTAGGTCGTTCGCTCCAAGCTGGGCTGTGTGCACGAACCCCCCGTT
CAGCCCGACCGCTGCGCCTTATCCGGTAACTATCGTCTTGAGTCCAACCCGGTAAGACACGACTTATCGC
CACTGGCAGCAGCCACTGGTAACAGGATTAGCAGAGCGAGGTATGTAGGCGGTGCTACAGAGTTCTTGAA
GTGGTGGCCTAACTACGGCTACACTAGAAGAACAGTATTTGGTATCTGCGCTCTGCTGAAGCCAGTTACC
TTCGGAAAAAGAGTTGGTAGCTCTTGATCCGGCAAACAAACCACCGCTGGTAGCGGTGGTTTTTTTGTTT
GCAAGCAGCAGATTACGCGCAGAAAAAAAGGATCTCAAGAAGATCCTTTGATCTTTTCTACGGGGTCTGA
CGCTCAGTGGAACGAAAACTCACGTTAAGGGATTTTGGTCATGAGATTATCAAAAAGGATCTTCACCTAG
ATCCTTTTAAATTAAAAATGAAGTTTTAAATCAATCTAAAGTATATATGAGTAAACTTGGTCTGACAGTT
ACCAATGCTTAATCAGTGAGGCACCTATCTCAGCGATCTGTCTATTTCGTTCATCCATAGTTGCCTGACT
CCCCGTCGTGTAGATAACTACGATACGGGAGGGCTTACCATCTGGCCCCAGTGCTGCAATGATACCGCGA
GACCCACGCTCACCGGCTCCAGATTTATCAGCAATAAACCAGCCAGCCGGAAGGGCCGAGCGCAGAAGTG
GTCCTGCAACTTTATCCGCCTCCATCCAGTCTATTAATTGTTGCCGGGAAGCTAGAGTAAGTAGTTCGCC
AGTTAATAGTTTGCGCAACGTTGTTGCCATTGCTACAGGCATCGTGGTGTCACGCTCGTCGTTTGGTATG
GCTTCATTCAGCTCCGGTTCCCAACGATCAAGGCGAGTTACATGATCCCCCATGTTGTGCAAAAAAGCGG
TTAGCTCCTTCGGTCCTCCGATCGTTGTCAGAAGTAAGTTGGCCGCAGTGTTATCACTCATGGTTATGGC
AGCACTGCATAATTCTCTTACTGTCATGCCATCCGTAAGATGCTTTTCTGTGACTGGTGAGTACTCAACC
AAGTCATTCTGAGAATAGTGTATGCGGCGACCGAGTTGCTCTTGCCCGGCGTCAATACGGGATAATACCG
CGCCACATAGCAGAACTTTAAAAGTGCTCATCATTGGAAAACGTTCTTCGGGGCGAAAACTCTCAAGGAT
CTTACCGCTGTTGAGATCCAGTTCGATGTAACCCACTCGTGCACCCAACTGATCTTCAGCATCTTTTACT
TTCACCAGCGTTTCTGGGTGAGCAAAAACAGGAAGGCAAAATGCCGCAAAAAAGGGAATAAGGGCGACAC
GGAAATGTTGAATACTCATACTCTTCCTTTTTCAATATTATTGAAGCATTTATCAGGGTTATTGTCTCAT
GAGCGGATACATATTTGAATGTATTTAGAAAAATAAACAAATAGGGGTTCCGCGCACATTTCCCCGAAAA
GTGC
